>Addgene plasmid #59275 | pLV-Enh eGFP Reporter-muKC2-IGR6 | addgene partial sequence | sequence record 95756 | pRRL5primeMCS-F 5'-tgaacggatctcgacggtat-3'
GGGGGGTACAGTGCAGGGGAAGAATAGTAGACATAATAGCAACAGACATACAAACTAAAGAATTACAAAA
ACAAATTACAAAAATTCAAAATTTTATCGATCACGAGACTAGCCTCGAGAAGCTTGATATCGAATTCCAT
CACAAGTTTGTACAAAAAAGCAGGCTTTAGTCAGACCCCTTACTGGACCCTGGTCTCTGCCAGCCCCCGT
GAGTCCCAGTCGGTTATCCCGAGAGCTGTGTTCTCCTGGTGTCCCTGACCATAGCTTCTTAGGCTGGATT
TGGTTGATGTCCCTGGAAGGCTCGCTAAAGCAGAGGTGGGGTAGGTCTGGGCGAGAGGAGAGGTGAGGAG
GAGAGACTTAGAAAGGGAGGGAGGAGAAACTGTGGTCAAGATGTAGTTTGTGAGAGAAGAATTTATATTA
TAAAGAGAGAAAAGCAAAACAAAATGAAAACTAGGTATGATTAAAAAAAATAACCTTCAACTTCTTTACC
TTGCATACTTTTAATTTCAGAACAAATAAAAACAACAACAACAACAAAAAAAAAACACAATACACAACAC
CCAACCCTGCTATTCTGTGGGAGGGGATCTTTCTGCCTTAAGGCACAAGAACAGGATGGAAGAGATTCTT
GTAGTCATGAGCCAGGTGGGTCGGGGCCAGTCAAGACTGCTGGGGGTG
