>Addgene plasmid #59275 | pLV-Enh eGFP Reporter-muKC2-IGR6 | addgene partial sequence | sequence record 95758 | EGFP-N 5'-CGTCGCCGTCCAGCTCGACCAG-3'
TTGCTCACCATGGTGGCGACCGGTGTCGCTCCGCGGCGTGGATGCTCCGGGGAAAGTTGCGCTCCGCGGC
AGGGATGCTCCTGGGAAGGTTGCGCTCCGCGGCAGGGATGCTCTGGGGAAGGCTGGTCCTGGCCGAGGAT
CGGGAACGCGCCGCTCGCTCTGCTTCTCTTGTCTTCGCTTGTCTCTGGATGGAACCAGATTTGGTTCTGA
GTAGCTGTCAGCGTCTGGTGACCTGCTCGCCGCCCTGCGCCTTTAAGGAGTCTTCACCGGCCCCGCCCAC
TCTCCGCTGGGCCAATCAGCGAGCCGGAGGAGGCCTTGGGGCCAGGAATCTTCCAGCAGTTTCGCGTCTG
GTGGAGCTTCCCCGCCTCCCTTGAGTAATCGGAGTTGTGGGTTCCGCCCTTGTCCAGAACTCTCCAGAGG
TTTCTGGGGTTCACTGGAGAGTACGGATTCCTGAGGGGGAGGGTGTGGGGAAGTGCTGGTGCTACTAGTG
ACACTGTTGCTATGGCGACGCATTACTAA
