[The description below was written by a language model from this plasmid's Addgene catalogue record.]
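Description:
pLV-Enh eGFP Reporter-muKC2-IGR6 is a lentiviral enhancer-reporter plasmid of about 9.4 kb, built to test whether a candidate regulatory DNA fragment can drive transcription in a given cell type. It derives from the Brachyury-eGFP lentiviral vector, in which the original Brachyury promoter was removed and replaced with the mouse Hsp68 minimal promoter. The plasmid is maintained in bacteria at high copy under ampicillin selection. The record names a recombination-deficient strain as the host, a common choice for lentiviral plasmids because it limits rearrangement between their repeated LTR sequences. No feature table is provided, so the specific lentiviral elements, the origin of replication and any mammalian selection marker are not stated in the record.

The payload is a roughly 1.4 kb mouse genomic fragment from the intergenic region of the keratin type II cluster on chromosome 15, about 11 kb upstream of Krt2, which was identified as an enhancer. It was introduced by Gateway cloning and serves as the test element for the Hsp68 minimal promoter and eGFP reporter. According to the depositor, the final plasmid is the post-recombination product and therefore carries attB sites flanking the insert, not the attR sites the plasmid map suggests. A minimal promoter of this kind generally gives little expression by itself, so eGFP fluorescence reports the activity of the linked enhancer. Lentiviral delivery allows the reporter to be introduced into a range of cell types, so that the strength and cell-type specificity of this keratin-cluster enhancer can be compared between them.
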