Addgene plasmid #59275: pLV-Enh eGFP Reporter-muKC2-IGR6
Purpose: Lentiviral GFP reporter for testing enhancer activity in different cell types. Insert is an enhancer identified in the intergenic region of the keratin type II cluster.
Depositing lab: Benjamin Yu. Depositing organization: University of California, San Diego (UCSD).
Backbone
  Vector backbone: Brachyury-eGFP
  Backbone size w/o insert (bp): 7967
  Total vector size (bp): 9366
  Modifications to backbone: Original vector is Brachyury-eGFP (Kita-Matsuo et al. 2009) with the Brachyury promoter cloned out and replaced with the minimal Hsp68 promoter from the Hsp68-lacZ-Gateway plasmid (Pennacchio et al. 2006)
  Vector type: Lentiviral
Growth in bacteria
  Bacterial resistance: Ampicillin, 100 μg/mL
  Growth temperature: 37°C
  Growth strain: Stbl3
  Copy number: High Copy
Gene/Insert
  Gene/Insert name: intergenic 11kb upstream krt2 (alt name: mm9 chr15:101659400-101660799)
  Species: M. musculus (mouse)
  Insert size (bp): 1399
  Promoter: Mu Hsp68 minimal promoter
  Cloning method: Gateway Cloning
  Sequencing primers: 5′ AGTCAGACCCCTTACTGGACC; 3′ TGCTGGCTGCATCCC
Terms and licenses: Academic/Nonprofit Terms; Industry Terms: Not Available to Industry
Depositor comments: Please note that the final plasmid sequence is post-Gateway recombination. The plasmid contains attB sites (not attR sites as the map implies).
How to cite: pLV-Enh eGFP Reporter-muKC2-IGR6 was a gift from Benjamin Yu (Addgene plasmid # 59275 ; http://n2t.net/addgene:59275 ; RRID:Addgene_59275)
